>Addgene plasmid #210556 | pEF1Cas-LT1 | addgene full sequence | sequence record 426215 | Addgene NGS Result
GAAGATCCTTTGATCTTTTCTACGGGGTCTGACGCTCAGTGGAACGAAAACTCACGTTAAGGGATTTTGG
TCATGAGATTATCAAAAAGGATCTTCACCTAGATCCTTTTGGATCTCCTGTGGTTGGCATGCACATACAA
ATGGACGAACGGATAAACCTTTTCACGCCCTTTTAAATATCCGATTATTCTAATAAACGCTCTTTTCTCT
TAGGTTTACCCGCCAATATATCCTGTCAAACACTGATAGTTTAAACTGAAGGCGGGAAACGACAATCTGC
TAGTGGATCTCCCAGTCACGACGTTGTAAAACGGGCGCCCCGCGGAAAGCTTGCTAGCCAATTGGGGCCC
AACGTTCTCGAGTTTTTCTAGAAGGCCTTGGATCCACCCGGGAGAATTCGTCGACTTTGCGGCCGCATCG
ATACTGCAGGAGCTCGGTACCTTTTACTAGTGATATCGATCATGAGCGACCTCGTCACCACATGAACCTC
ACCTCCTCATTTAAAATAGTATAATGCTGGATTGATTGAAGAATTAGACATAATTCTTTTGCGCATCCCT
TTATGTTTTGTTTTCATTTTTTGGGCGATGTCAGTTAACGCGGTGGTATTGCATGGCGGCTACATGCAAG
TACATTCATAGTTTAACTGGAGCGAGGCCTTTCACACGTGTCCTCCCTTTAAAACAACGGCTTTGAAAGT
AAGTCCGTGTCGCCACACAATTCGGCTTTCCCAGCCCAAGCCTCGAATCATGAGGACTACGAACAGACAC
ACACAGTCCAGCGAGCGCGATCGAGCCTTCTCGCTCTCTCTCTCTCCCCTCTCGCTGGCTCTTCTGCCCT
GGGGCCGATGGAACGAACGAACGAGCCCACCTTTCTCCTCTCTCTCTCTCTCTCTCTCTCTCCTCGCTCA
CTGGCCACGTCAGTGGATGCAGAGGCTGGGGGCGGCTGGAATCGCTCGATCGACCACCGGCCGTCACCCT
CGCTACGAACCCCGCCGGCCCGACCCTGGCCCCGTGGTTCCGCTCTCTCGTCGACCCGGTCCACGGCCCC
GGTCCCGTTGTGAAATGAATCAATCCGCTCGCCCGCTGCCCCGAGGTCAGTCAGGTCTGGTACGGGCCTG
GTATTCTCGGCGATGTACTCTGACTGGCAGTCGTTCGTTTGTGGGCCGCGGGGGGATATACTGGAGAGAG
AAAGAGATGGAGAGAGGGAGAGAGAGGGAGGGATGGGAGAGAGAGAGAGAGGTCAAAGAGAGCCTTTTGG
TTGGAGTAAATGAGATTGTCCGTTTTCCGTTACAACAGCAGGCGGAGAGGGATCGAGAGAGCATCATTGA
GATGAGGTGCCGGGACGGAGTGTAGTGAATTGAATCGACTCGAGTCGAATTGAATCGATGGCATTGATTC
GAGGGCGCTTGGGATGATTCGCTGCCGTTGGGGGTTGGGGTTCACGTAGTGCTCTCGAACTGGAAACCAG
TCCGCAACAGTGTCTCACATATTCCCCACTAGGCGCGACGATGGATGGAGAAAAATGCGAGGGGCCCGGC
CCCAGGCGCAGGACTACACACGTCCAGTTGTCTTGTCTCGGCAGACATTTGCTCACTCAGTGATGGAGAG
CCTGTAACGTCAGGGCTCCTGATGTCACGCCTGCCCGCATCGCATGAGACAAAGGCGGGAGTCCTCACGC
GCATCTTTTCGCCCCTCCGATCTCAGTCGCCTTTGGCTCAGCTCCCCGCCCCTAATTTCCATTACCAACT
AACCACGAAGTCGGGCCCGGGCCGCGGGCCCAGATCCATAGATCCTCCCTCCCTTCCATGTGGATTCTCC
GAGCCAATATACAGTTTGGCAATATATATGTCTGTATTTCAAAGAGGGCCGCACATGAGAGGCCAAAATT
GGTTAAAATACAGCCTTTTGATTCCCCAGCTCCAGAGCCATCGAGTCAGGTTGCACATGGGTCTTTCGAG
GTCCGTGCACGGAGGTGATCCGCCTCTGAGATCAGTCATTGTACAGCCTCGGACCTCCAGCGCGAGAGAG
TGCGAAGTGGCCGCGAGCAGTAGCAGTAGCAGCAGCAGCAGCGGCGTAGGAGTACGAGGATAGGGATGAC
ATTCGATCGGTTTCGCTAACGGAACGGGACGAAAAGAAGGGACGAGATCGACACCAAAAGCAATCCAAAG
CAAAGGAATGGAAAGCGAGAAGAAGAAGGCCGCCCACTTCTTTCGCTTTCGAGGCCTCCTCGTCCTCTCG
TCTGCACCACCACCGCAGCGAGCGAGGTCCTTCCTCCCTTGGCCCTCCTCGAGCCTACGTTTGGCCCAGC
CCCGTAGGCCAAACGAAAGAACTATCCATCCATCCTTCCTTCCTTCCCATCCATCCCCGTTGGCACTCAG
GCAGGCAGGCAGGCAGGCAAAAGCGGCAGCTACGGCCTCTTGCATGAAAGAATGTATCATCTTTTGCCAG
TCGCAGGTCGTCGGCCTCCACCGCCGGCCCTCCTTCCTCTCCGGGCAGCGCCGGAAAGCTAGAGTTTGAC
GCGCCCGTGGCCCGCCTCGCCGGTGATGCCCAAGGCGCCGCGCATATCCGAACGTTTCGGTTGCGACGGA
CCGTCCATCGGGATGGGGCTCAATAAAGAAGGCAGCAAAGGAAGGAAAGGAATGGAAAGGAAAGGAAAGG
AAGGGAAGGTGCGGTGGTACAGCGTAATGTGCTCGGCCGAGAGGTATCGGCAACAGTAAAAGAGAATGTT
TCAGAACACTGTGGGAAAAGGCACGAAGGAAGGAAGGAAGGAGGCATGGGATGGGATGGCATGAGGCATG
GGGCATGGGGCATGGCTGGGCTCTCATGCGTTCGTCGCGCCTGCAGCAGATAGAGCTCGCAGAGCGTCGC
CACCGGGACACACGAACGAGCGCACATCCGGAAAAGCCTTCTCCAGGGATTCATGATCGGGGCTCTTGGA
CGACCTTCGCAGCAATGCTCGGACCCAATCACCCGGAGCTCTGATCCTCCCCGCCCCTCGCCTCGCCGGG
ATGCGTCGCCTCTCGCTTTCTGTCACGGCTGGCACTGCAGGGCTTGCTTTTTCGCAGTGTGCTTTTCTGG
CGGGCCTCCTTTTTCTGTAAGCCTCTTCCGACAGAGGGAGGGAGCGGAGACGAAAAGAAGAAGCAACGAG
CGGAAGATACTGTACGTGTCCTCGTTCTCCCTCGGACGTCCCGTCACCATCGAGCGAGGAGGACAAACGG
GCGAACCGGTTGACATCCGCAACCTTGTCCGGGCCGCGGGCGAGCTCGCAGCGATGCGGGCGTTTGGTGC
CGACATTCATCCTTATTAATCCTCGACGCAGCCGCGAATGCCATCGACCACAAGACGTTAAGCGAAAATG
ATGCGAACGCAATTCTTGCAAGATATCGTTTTGCAGGCCGAATTAAAGCCGTTGGAATGATGACTTAAAT
GCCCCCTTTTATTAGTAGAAAGTCAGGTTGGCGGAATTATGAGGTAGGTGGTGACTGGGCGATCGGCGAA
GGATTGCAAGTTGATTTCGTTTGATGCGAGCGGATTCATTCGGTGAGAATAAGCTGCGCATTTGGAAGTG
GCTGCACATGATACCGACGATTTGAGGCAGACGGGCGAACGGGGATCAGGCGAATGAGCATGAGTGCAGC
AGCCCTCGCCCTCCACTCCACTCCACTCCACTTCACTCCCGCTTTGGAACGGTCATCAATTAAGCGATAC
TGCTCGAGCCCAAATCTGCCGACGAGCCGGATTTCTAAATCATGATTTCCCGAGATGAGTGAGAAAATTA
TCAACCTCTATGGGAATGATCACAGCTAAGCTAATCGCTAGACTAGACGTCCGAGGGAATTGATCATTTA
TTTCGCGTGCAATTTTATAAGTTTACTTGAGTGGTGCCTCTGGTTCGAAAACCATAAAAAGAAAGGAGGG
AAACATTTGCCAGCTTAAAAGGTACCACATTTGGCCCCGGTGTACGATTCTTGTTGAAGAATACCTCGGA
CGGGTTCTGTTCGGTTCTGTTCCAAGATACGATATGGAGCCGCTCCAAAAGCCTGCCATGATTGTTCAAG
TTGGAGCTAGGAGAAAAGCGTTGCTACTAGTCTAAAGGCCTCAACCAACTATCACCCAAACCCCGATTCA
TTGCGTTTCTAAAGGATTACTTTCCCAAAAGAAAACCCCGGAAATCACATCCTTCCTTTCCGGATTGAAA
TATACAAACTCCCCCCTCCCCCTCCCCACCCCCACATGTCCTGCCCATCGGACTCCAGCGGGCAAGCACG
CTTGAGCATCCTCGAGGCCCTATCCCATCGCGACGACGCCCCTCCTCTCCCCTGCTCATCGAGAGCTCGG
AGCCCAAGGGCGTGTCGGAGAGAGGCCCGCAAAATTCGCCCTCAAAATTCGCCCGAAAACGAAGCTCTGC
TCTCTTCCCTGCTGTCTGTGGTCTGCTCTCTTCTCTGCTTTCTATGGCGCCCCGATAAGGAGCGAGGGCG
GCCCGCTCGATCGGTGACCGCCCTTCGGTCGCAACGCAAAGTCCAGAAATGCCCCAAATACGTGGACCTT
GGGGGCGAGCCGCTCAGGTAGAGTTAAAATATAATTTTTCAGGGGAATGAAATGAGGACCAGGTGTCGAC
ATATCAGTGGGCTTATATTCAAGATGTTCTGGCCTAAAACCTTGAGGTATAAAGGCGAGGACAAGAGTTT
TTGTCCACGATAAGATTTCTCTGACATTCCGATATCCCTTTTCGGCCCCTAATAACCTGCGCTGTCACCG
GGAAAGCGGGCCACAATTTCCCGGCCGGAAACATGGGCCAAACACCTCCCTCCCTCCCTCCCTCCCTCCC
GTCGCCCTGCGCGACCATCCCCGGCAGGCAAGCCGCGGGCCTAGGCCTCTAGCGGTACTGTACCCCCCAG
GCCTAGAACCGTACCCTGAGTGCCCAGAGAGAACAGCAGAGGCCTGCAGGTCAGGTCAGGTCAGGTCAGG
GCAGGCAATGGCAGCGAAGGGCAGGAGCGGACCCTTTCGGGTTTGGACCGCTGGATGCGAAACTGCCGGG
AACGTCCGCTGCCGAGGGAGAAAGTGAAAATCCGGCGCCGGGCTCGCTCGGGCTGAAATACGTGTGCCGT
GGTAATCATCAAGACCATCAGCACGCAGCAGTGTCGAGCCAAACGCTCTGCGCTTCCCCCACCCCCGCCC
ATTCAAGTAGACGCCGCTCTCGTCCCGTTTAGGCCTATTCCACCGGACTGGGCTCGCATCCTCTCCTTCG
CTCGATCCCCTCCCCTCCCCACCTCTGGGCCAAAACCACAAAGCCTTCAGACCCTCCGCCCTCAGACTTC
GCTGCTCCACCTCCACTACTACATCGCTCTCGTCGACCTCGTCCTCGCATTCCGCTCGCTTCCAATCCTT
TAGGGCTCGAGCCCTCCCATCCTGGAGGGACTTCCTGTACTCTCCTCTCTCTTCTTTGCCAAGCGCCACC
TTTTTCTCCCGTGTACTTGCGACCTCCTCCTCGCATTCAGCCTCCGGACGTTCTGTTCTCTTCTTCACGC
CTTGCGCCTCGTGTCTTTCGTAAATTCTCTCCGACCGACCAGCGCGGTGTTTGCTTATCCGTCTTTCCCG
ACTCTCTCTCGCAGGCTCTTGTTTAGAATCTGACTGCTCGTCATTTGCGGTTTGCGCTTCTGGCCCCGGA
GCGTCGTCGTACACAGCTTATGCTCCGTGCAAATCTGTGGTGAAATCTGGAGAAGATCTGCACCCGAATT
TTCTCGCTTAATTGTCCGTCGGGCTGCTGTGGGTCGAGCGCAGCGAGTAGTGCGTCCTCTGTAGAGCTGT
ACCGGGCGGAAAATGTGCTCCACGATTCACATTGATTTGTGATATATAAAGTCAGCGTTGTGCGGGCTTG
CGGCTGTAATTGTGTGATTGGAGCCTCTGAGATTGGCAACGTTGAGAGTCTTCAGGAGAAGAGGCGGACC
CGAAGACATCAATTTGCTGATTTCGTCGACAAACAATGGATAAGAAGTACTCTATCGGACTCGATATCGG
AACTAACTCTGTGGGATGGGCTGTGATCACCGATGAGTACAAGGTGCCATCTAAGAAGTTCAAGGTTCTC
GGAAACACCGATAGGCACTCTATCAAGAAAAACCTTATCGGTGCTCTCCTCTTCGATTCTGGTGAAACTG
CTGAGGCTACCAGACTCAAGAGAACCGCTAGAAGAAGGTACACCAGAAGAAAGAACAGGATCTGCTACCT
CCAAGAGATCTTCTCTAACGAGATGGCTAAAGTGGATGATTCATTCTTCCACAGGCTCGAAGAGTCATTC
CTCGTGGAAGAAGATAAGAAGCACGAGAGGCACCCTATCTTCGGAAACATCGTTGATGAGGTGGCATACC
ACGAGAAGTACCCTACTATCTACCACCTCAGAAAGAAGCTCGTTGATTCTACTGATAAGGCTGATCTCAG
GCTCATCTACCTCGCTCTCGCTCACATGATCAAGTTCAGAGGACACTTCCTCATCGAGGGTGATCTCAAC
CCTGATAACTCTGATGTGGATAAGTTGTTCATCCAGCTCGTGCAGACCTACAACCAGCTTTTCGAAGAGA
ACCCTATCAACGCTTCAGGTGTGGATGCTAAGGCTATCCTCTCTGCTAGGCTCTCTAAGTCAAGAAGGCT
TGAGAACCTCATTGCTCAGCTCCCTGGTGAGAAGAAGAACGGACTTTTCGGAAACTTGATCGCTCTCTCT
CTCGGACTCACCCCTAACTTCAAGTCTAACTTCGATCTCGCTGAGGATGCAAAGCTCCAGCTCTCAAAGG
ATACCTACGATGATGATCTCGATAACCTCCTCGCTCAGATCGGAGATCAGTACGCTGATTTGTTCCTCGC
TGCTAAGAACCTCTCTGATGCTATCCTCCTCAGTGATATCCTCAGAGTGAACACCGAGATCACCAAGGCT
CCACTCTCAGCTTCTATGATCAAGAGATACGATGAGCACCACCAGGATCTCACACTTCTCAAGGCTCTTG
TTAGACAGCAGCTCCCAGAGAAGTACAAAGAGATTTTCTTCGATCAGTCTAAGAACGGATACGCTGGTTA
CATCGATGGTGGTGCATCTCAAGAAGAGTTCTACAAGTTCATCAAGCCTATCCTCGAGAAGATGGATGGA
ACCGAGGAACTCCTCGTGAAGCTCAATAGAGAGGATCTTCTCAGAAAGCAGAGGACCTTCGATAACGGAT
CTATCCCTCATCAGATCCACCTCGGAGAGTTGCACGCTATCCTTAGAAGGCAAGAGGATTTCTACCCATT
CCTCAAGGATAACAGGGAAAAGATTGAGAAGATTCTCACCTTCAGAATCCCTTACTACGTGGGACCTCTC
GCTAGAGGAAACTCAAGATTCGCTTGGATGACCAGAAAGTCTGAGGAAACCATCACCCCTTGGAACTTCG
AAGAGGTGGTGGATAAGGGTGCTAGTGCTCAGTCTTTCATCGAGAGGATGACCAACTTCGATAAGAACCT
TCCAAACGAGAAGGTGCTCCCTAAGCACTCTTTGCTCTACGAGTACTTCACCGTGTACAACGAGTTGACC
AAGGTTAAGTACGTGACCGAGGGAATGAGGAAGCCTGCTTTTTTGTCAGGTGAGCAAAAGAAGGCTATCG
TTGATCTCTTGTTCAAGACCAACAGAAAGGTGACCGTGAAGCAGCTCAAAGAGGATTACTTCAAGAAAAT
CGAGTGCTTCGATTCAGTTGAGATTTCTGGTGTTGAGGATAGGTTCAACGCATCTCTCGGAACCTACCAC
GATCTCCTCAAGATCATTAAGGATAAGGATTTCTTGGATAACGAGGAAAACGAGGATATCTTGGAGGATA
TCGTTCTTACCCTCACCCTCTTTGAAGATAGAGAGATGATTGAAGAAAGGCTCAAGACCTACGCTCATCT
CTTCGATGATAAGGTGATGAAGCAGTTGAAGAGAAGAAGATACACTGGTTGGGGAAGGCTCTCAAGAAAG
CTCATTAACGGAATCAGGGATAAGCAGTCTGGAAAGACAATCCTTGATTTCCTCAAGTCTGATGGATTCG
CTAACAGAAACTTCATGCAGCTCATCCACGATGATTCTCTCACCTTTAAAGAGGATATCCAGAAGGCTCA
GGTTTCAGGACAGGGTGATAGTCTCCATGAGCATATCGCTAACCTCGCTGGATCTCCTGCAATCAAGAAG
GGAATCCTCCAGACTGTGAAGGTTGTGGATGAGTTGGTGAAGGTGATGGGAAGGCATAAGCCTGAGAACA
TCGTGATCGAAATGGCTAGAGAGAACCAGACCACTCAGAAGGGACAGAAGAACTCTAGGGAAAGGATGAA
GAGGATCGAGGAAGGTATCAAAGAGCTTGGATCTCAGATCCTCAAAGAGCACCCTGTTGAGAACACTCAG
CTCCAGAATGAGAAGCTCTACCTCTACTACCTCCAGAACGGAAGGGATATGTATGTGGATCAAGAGTTGG
ATATCAACAGGCTCTCTGATTACGATGTTGATCATATCGTGCCACAGTCATTCTTGAAGGATGATTCTAT
CGATAACAAGGTGCTCACCAGGTCTGATAAGAACAGGGGTAAGAGTGATAACGTGCCAAGTGAAGAGGTT
GTGAAGAAAATGAAGAACTATTGGAGGCAGCTCCTCAACGCTAAGCTCATCACTCAGAGAAAGTTCGATA
ACTTGACTAAGGCTGAGAGGGGAGGACTCTCTGAATTGGATAAGGCAGGATTCATCAAGAGGCAGCTTGT
GGAAACCAGGCAGATCACTAAGCACGTTGCACAGATCCTCGATTCTAGGATGAACACCAAGTACGATGAG
AACGATAAGTTGATCAGGGAAGTGAAGGTTATCACCCTCAAGTCAAAGCTCGTGTCTGATTTCAGAAAGG
ATTTCCAATTCTACAAGGTGAGGGAAATCAACAACTACCACCACGCTCACGATGCTTACCTTAACGCTGT
TGTTGGAACCGCTCTCATCAAGAAGTATCCTAAGCTCGAGTCAGAGTTCGTGTACGGTGATTACAAGGTG
TACGATGTGAGGAAGATGATCGCTAAGTCTGAGCAAGAGATCGGAAAGGCTACCGCTAAGTATTTCTTCT
ACTCTAACATCATGAATTTCTTCAAGACCGAGATTACCCTCGCTAACGGTGAGATCAGAAAGAGGCCACT
CATCGAGACAAACGGTGAAACAGGTGAGATCGTGTGGGATAAGGGAAGGGATTTCGCTACCGTTAGAAAG
GTGCTCTCTATGCCACAGGTGAACATCGTTAAGAAAACCGAGGTGCAGACCGGTGGATTCTCTAAAGAGT
CTATCCTCCCTAAGAGGAACTCTGATAAGCTCATTGCTAGGAAGAAGGATTGGGACCCTAAGAAATACGG
TGGTTTCGATTCTCCTACCGTGGCTTACTCTGTTCTCGTTGTGGCTAAGGTTGAGAAGGGAAAGAGTAAG
AAGCTCAAGTCTGTTAAGGAACTTCTCGGAATCACTATCATGGAAAGGTCATCTTTCGAGAAGAACCCAA
TCGATTTCCTCGAGGCTAAGGGATACAAAGAGGTTAAGAAGGATCTCATCATCAAGCTCCCAAAGTACTC
ACTCTTCGAACTCGAGAACGGTAGAAAGAGGATGCTCGCTTCTGCTGGTGAGCTTCAAAAGGGAAACGAG
CTTGCTCTCCCATCTAAGTACGTTAACTTTCTTTACCTCGCTTCTCACTACGAGAAGTTGAAGGGATCTC
CAGAAGATAACGAGCAGAAGCAACTTTTCGTTGAGCAGCACAAGCACTACTTGGATGAGATCATCGAGCA
GATCTCTGAGTTCTCTAAAAGGGTGATCCTCGCTGATGCAAACCTCGATAAGGTGTTGTCTGCTTACAAC
AAGCACAGAGATAAGCCTATCAGGGAACAGGCAGAGAACATCATCCATCTCTTCACCCTTACCAACCTCG
GTGCTCCTGCTGCTTTCAAGTACTTCGATACAACCATCGATAGGAAGAGATACACCTCTACCAAAGAAGT
GCTCGATGCTACCCTCATCCATCAGTCTATCACTGGACTCTACGAGACTAGGATCGATCTCTCACAGCTC
GGTGGTGATTCAAGGGCTGATCCTAAGAAGAAGAGGAAGGTTTGAGGGGCTCACGACGAACTCTAAGAGC
TCAGGCCTCCCAGCTTTCGTCCGTATCATCGGTTTCGACAACGTTCGTCAAGTTCAATGCATCAGTTTCA
TTGCCCACACACCAGAATCCTACTAAGTTTGAGTATTATGGCATTGGAAAAGCTGTTTTCTTCTATCATT
TGTTCTGCTTGTAATTTACTGTGTTCTTTCAGTTTTTGTTTTCGGACATCAAAATGCAAATGGATGGATA
AGAGTTAATAAATGATATGGTCCTTTTGTTCATTCTCAAATTATTATTATCTGTTGTTTTTACTTTAATG
GGTTGAATTTAAGTAAGAAAGGAACTAACAGTGTGATATTAAGGTGCAATGTTAGACATATAAAACAGTC
TTTCACCTCTCTTTGGTTATGTCTTGAATTGGTTTGTTTCTTCACTTATCTGTGTAATCAAGTTTACTAT
GAGTCTATGATCAAGTAATTATGCAATCAAGTTAAGTACAGTATAGGCTTTCAGCTTTTTTTCTTCTTCT
TCGTTCATACAGTTTTTTTTTGTTTATCAGCTTACATTTTCTTGAACCGTAGCTTTCGTTTTCTTCTTTT
TAACTTTCCATTCGGAGTTTTTGTATCTTGTTTCATAGTTTGTCCCAGGATTAGAATGATTAGGCATCGA
ACCTTCAAGAATTTGATTGAATAAAACATCTTCATTCTTAAGATATGAAGATAATCTTCAAAAGGCCCCT
GGGAATCTGAAAGAAGAGAAGCAGGCCCATTTATATGGGAAAGAACAATAGTATTTCTTATATAGGCCCA
TTTAAGTTGAAAACAATCTTCAAAAGTCCCACATCGCTTAGATAAGAAAACGAAGCTGAGTTTATATACA
GCTAGAGTCGAAGTAGTGATTGGAACAAAGCACCAGTGGTCTAGTGGTAGAATAGTACCCTGCCACGGTA
CAGACCCGGGTTCGATTCCCGGCTGGTGCAGTCCCCTCCACCCCACAGTGGTTTTAGAGCTAGAAATAGC
AAGTTAAAATAAGGCTAGTCCGTTATCAACTTGAAAAAGTGGCACCGAGTCGGTGCTTTTTTTTTTTTTC
TGCCAAATGAGTCACACACATTGTTGAGAGACATATCAAAATAACTCAATTGTAAGGTAAGTTGATAGAT
TTCCCAGTTAAATGCATTATTTTAACAATATTTGTATCTCAAATTTTCAAAATCATATCAAATTTGCAGA
TCTTGATGATGATTCACAACTCTGTCTTCGATTTTTGATTGTTAACGGGTATCGATATTTGGGTAACTTA
AAAAGAATTTGCTAAAGATCTTAAAAAACAGATTAAAAAAACCTTTCAAAATAGCTAATCCTTTAAATCC
GTTTCACAATATAATGCTCATTGATGATAATCGAAAAGATTCCATTTTAAAGTGCATATAAATTGCTTAA
TTATCTCTTTCTGTCTCGTAATATTTTGTTCTCTCCTATTGGATCGGACCCGCATCTTCTCGATCAGTTC
ACTATACTAATATTTGGTCAACTTCAAGAGAGATTAGAACTTCGTTCTCCAAAGTGTAAAGGCCGACAAG
CAGAAAAGGAAACTTCAATCAGAAGCCTTCTAGGTTTTCCCGCGTCCCAAAAAGCGAAGGGAGGACGGGG
AGGACGGTGAGGCCAGAAGAAGAAAGCAACAGTAAAATCTCATGTGATTGCGTGCATGTCATGGATCTAT
GGGATGCTAGTCCACCGTTTGGAAGTATGTGCAGAAGGAGAAAGGCGCGGGAGGCCAAAAGCGACTTCGG
CCACCTCTCTACTTTCTAGAAAGTTTGCTCGCAGCTTGTAATAAGCGCGGAAAAGGTACTCGAAAAACCG
GAGCAATCGGTGTGGTATCAGCAGTCGGGTTCGCTAAACCTACGTCTTCTTATTTTGGAATGTTAAATTG
AAAGGGCGTGCCGGCCCTAAGCACGGACGATGTGACAGACGGAGGAGTGTGAGCAATTCGGATGACGATG
CTGGCCGGCAGTCACGACAAAGAGTCCGAAGGGGCATGGACAGGGCAATATATAAATGGAAAAGAGGCTT
TGAATATTCCTAACCCTTCGTCGTCGGCCTCCCAACTTGCCCTCGCATGCTGAATTGGCCGCCTATCTGC
GAATGGCCGGCCGCCGACCCTAAGTCGCAATAACTTGAACGGAGCCGATGCAAAGTCCTTATCGAACGCT
CGTTATTATAAACGGGGCAGACCTAGGTATTTAATTATATCAAAACCCTCCGCAATTTCGCTAATCATTC
CCTAATTTCTTCTACTTTGGCGTCTAGTGCTGTGGTCGCGCTTGCTCTCAAAGCTCGCTGGGAGGCAGTG
GAGCGTCTGGCTTAAAATCGATCGCCGCAACCCTAGAGTTCCTTTCACTTCTTTCTCTCTTGCGTGGAGA
GCATCGACATCGAGGAGCTGCTACTTGTCTTCTGGTATGCGCCTTGTGCCCTCGTCTCTGTACGTCGTTA
CGATTGCTCGATATTGTGATTGTCTAGACCTGAAACCCGACTGGAGCTTTTACGTGGTGTCGATTGGGGC
CTCGAGCGAGTGATTTTTTAGGTTCGTTTTAGCCAAGTACATCCCACTTTGGTCAGTCCTGTTATCTCGG
TAAGGTGTTCAGTTCGGTCACTGGTGCGGAGGTGCCTCGTAAGTTTCCTGCATGATAGATTTGTCTATCC
TTGACTTGAAGAGGAGTCGAAGGTCAGCGAGGTTGGCTGTGTGCTATGGACGTCGGTGCTCCTTGGTTCC
GTGCTTCTATGGGTGTTGCCTCAACAGTATTGATGTGCCTGCAGAAAGGTTGTCACCGACGATGGTCCCC
TCCACCCCACAGTGGGGGCACCAAGAGCCGAGAAGAAGCCCGCCGAGAAAAAAACCGCCGCTGAGAGGCC
GGTGGAAGAGAACAAGGCTGCTGAAAAGGCTCCGGCGGAGAAGAAACCCAAGGCGGGGAAGAAATTGCCA
CCAAAGGAAGCCGGTGACAAGAAGAAGAAGCGATCTAAGAAAAACGTCGAAACCTACAAGATCTACATCT
TCAAGGTGCTGAAGCAGGTTCATCCAGATATCGGAATTTCAAGCAAAGCCATGGGGATTATGAACAGTTT
CATCAACGACATATTCGAGAAGCTAGCTCAGGAATCTTCGAAACTCGCTAGGTACAACAAGAAGCCGACC
ATTACATCTCGCGAGATCCAGACGGCTGTGAGACTCGTCCTCCCCGGTGAACTCGCTAAACACGCCGTCT
CTGAAGGTACCAAGGCGGTTACCAAGTTTACTAGCTCCATGGTGAGCAAGGGCGAGGAGCTGTTCACCGG
GGTGGTGCCCATCCTGGTCGAGCTGGACGGCGACGTAAACGGCCACAAGTTCAGCGTCCGCGGCGAGGGC
GAGGGCGATGCCACCAACGGCAAGCTGACCCTGAAGTTCATCTGCACCACCGGCAAGCTGCCCGTGCCCT
GGCCCACCCTCGTGACCACCTTCGGCTACGGCGTGGCCTGCTTCAGCCGCTACCCCGACCACATGAAGCA
GCACGACTTCTTCAAGTCCGCCATGCCCGAAGGCTACGTCCAGGAGCGCACCATCTCTTTCAAGGACGAC
GGTACCTACAAGACCCGCGCCGAGGTGAAGTTCGAGGGCGACACCCTGGTGAACCGCATCGAGCTGAAGG
GCATCGACTTCAAGGAGGACGGCAACATCCTGGGGCACAAGCTGGAGTACAACTTCAACAGCCACAACGT
CTATATCACGGCCGACAAGCAGAAGAACGGCATCAAGGCTAACTTCAAGATCCGCCACAACGTTGAGGAC
GGCAGCGTGCAGCTCGCCGACCACTACCAGCAGAACACCCCCATCGGCGACGGCCCCGTGCTGCTGCCCG
ACAACCACTACCTGAGCCATCAGTCCGCCCTGAGCAAAGACCCCAACGAGAAGCGCGATCACATGGTCCT
GCTGGAGTTCGTGACCGCCGCCGGGATTACACATGGCATGGACGAGCTGTACAAGTAATCAGGTGGATCC
TAGATAACCTTTACCTTCATTCCCTGTAAATTGGTACCCTGCATCTCGTCTCTGTTATGCTTAAGAAGTT
CAATGTTTCGTTTCATGTAAAACTTTGGTGGTTTGTGTTTTGGGGCCTTGTATAATCCCTGATGAATAAG
TGTTCTACTATGTTTCCGTTCCTGTTATCTCTTTCTTTCTAATGACAAGTCGAACTTCTTCTTTATCATC
GCTTCGTTTTTATTATCTGTGCTTCTTTTGTTTAATACGCCTGCAAAGTGACTCGACTCTGTTTAGTGCA
GTTCTGCGAAACTTGTAAATAGTCCAATTGTTGGCCTCTAGTAATAGATGTAGCGAAAGTGTTGAGCTGT
TGGGTTCTAAGGATGGCTTGAACATGTTAATCTTTTAGGTTCTGAGTATGATGAACATTCGTTGTTGCTA
AGAAATGCCTGTAATGTCCCACAAATGTAGAAAATGGTTCGTACCTTTGTCCAAGCATTGATATGTCTGA
TGAGAGGAAACTGCAAGATACTGAGCTTGGTTTAACGAAGGAGAGGCAGTTTCTTCCTTCCAAAGCATTT
CATTTGACAATGCCTTGATCATCTTAAGTAGAGTTTCTGTTGTGGAAAGTTTGAAACTTTGAAGAAACGA
CTCTCAAGTAAATTGATGATCACAAGTGAAAGTGTATGTTACTAACTAGTCGACGAGTCAGTAATAAACG
GCGTCAAAGTGGTTGCAGCCGGCACACACGAGTCGTGTTTATCAACTCAAAGCACAAATACTTTTCCTCA
ACCTAAAAATAAGGCAATTAGCCAAAAACAACTTTGCGTGTAAACAACGCTCAATACACGTGTCATTTTA
TTATTAGCTATTGCTTCACCGCCTTAGCTTTCTCGTGACCTAGTCGTCCTCGTCTTTTCTTCTTCTTCTT
CTATAAAACAATACCCAAAGAGCTCTTCTTCTTCACAATTCAGATTTCAATTTCTCAAAATCTTAAAAAC
TTTCTCTCAATTCTCTCTACCGTGATCAAGGTAAATTTCTGTGTTCCTTATTCTCTCAAAATCTTCGATT
TTGTTTTCGTTCGATCCCAATTTCGTATATGTTCTTTGGTTTAGATTCTGTTAATCTTAGATCGAAGACG
ATTTTCTGGGTTTGATCGTTAGATATCATCTTAATTCTCGATTAGGGTTTCATAGATATCATCCGATTTG
TTCAAATAATTTGAGTTTTGTCGAATAATTACTCTTCGATTTGTGATTTCTATCTAGATCTGGTGTTAGT
TTCTAGTTTGTGCGATCGAATTTGTAGATTAATCTGAGTTTTTCTGATTAACACCACACCAATCTGGTAC
CAGAAAAGGGGAGAAGCAAAACCATGGGTAAAAAGCCTGAACTCACCGCGACGTCTGTCGAGAAGTTTCT
GATCGAAAAGTTCGACAGCGTCTCCGACCTGATGCAGCTCTCGGAGGGCGAAGAATCTCGTGCTTTCAGC
TTCGATGTAGGAGGGCGTGGATATGTCCTGCGGGTAAATAGCTGCGCCGATGGTTTCTACAAAGATCGTT
ATGTTTATCGGCACTTTGCATCGGCCGCGCTCCCGATTCCGGAAGTGCTTGACATTGGGGCATTCAGCGA
GAGCCTGACCTATTGCATCTCCCGCCGTGCACAGGGTGTCACGTTGCAAGACCTGCCTGAAACCGAACTG
CCCGCTGTTCTGCAACCGGTCGCGGAGGCGATGGATGCCATCGCTGCGGCCGATCTTAGCCAGACGAGCG
GGTTCGGCCCATTCGGACCGCAAGGAATCGGTCAATACACTACATGGCGTGATTTCATATGCGCGATTGC
TGATCCCCATGTGTATCACTGGCAAACTGTGATGGACGACACCGTCAGTGCGTCCGTCGCGCAGGCTCTC
GATGAGCTGATGCTTTGGGCCGAGGACTGCCCCGAAGTCCGGCACCTCGTGCACGCGGATTTCGGCTCCA
ACAATGTCCTGACGGACAATGGCCGCATAACAGCGGTCATTGACTGGAGCGAGGCGATGTTCGGGGATTC
CCAATACGAGGTCGCCAACATCTTCTTCTGGAGGCCGTGGTTGGCTTGTATGGAGCAGCAGACGCGCTAC
TTCGAGCGGAGGCATCCGGAGCTTGCAGGATCGCCGCGGCTCCGGGCGTATATGCTCCGCATTGGTCTTG
ACCAACTCTATCAGAGCTTGGTTGACGGCAATTTCGATGATGCAGCTTGGGCGCAGGGTCGATGCGACGC
AATCGTCCGATCCGGAGCCGGGACTGTCGGGCGTACACAAATCGCCCGCAGAAGCGCGGCCGTCTGGACC
GATGGCTGTGTAGAAGTACTCGCCGATAGTGGAAACCGACGCCCCAGCACTCGTCCGAGGGCAAAGGAAT
AGATGCATCCTGCTTTAATGAGATATGCGAGACGCCTATGATCGCATGATATTTGCTTTCAATTCTGTTG
TGCACGTTGTAAAAAACCTGAGCATGTGTAGCTCAGATCCTTACCGCCGGTTTCGGTTCATTCTAATGAA
TATATCACCCGTTACTATCGTATTTTTATGAATAATATTCTCCGTTCAATTTACTGATTGTACCCTACTA
CTTATATGTACAATATTAAAATGAAAACAATATATTGTGCTGAATAGGTTTATAGCGACATCTATGATAG
AGCGCCACAATAACAAACAATTGCGTTTTATTATTACAAATCCAATTTTAAAAAAAGCGGCAGAACCGGT
CAAACCTAAAAGACTGATTACATAAATCTTATTCAAATTTCAAAAGTGCCCCAGGGGCTAGTATCTACGA
CACACCGAGCGGCGAACTAATAACGCTCACTGAAGGGAACTCCGGTTCCCCGCCGGCGCGCATGGGTGAG
ATTCCTTGAAGTTGAGTATTGGCCGTCCGCTCTACCGAAAGTTACGGGCACCATTCAACCCGGTCCAGCA
CGGCGGCCGGGTAACCGACTTGCTGCCCCGAGAATTATGCAGCATTTTTTTGGTGTATGTGGGCCCCAAA
TGAAGTGCAGGTCAAACCTTGACAGTGACGACAAATCGTTGGGCGGGTCCAGGGCGAATTTTGCGACAAC
ATGTCGAGGCTCAGCAGGACCGGCATGCAAGCTAGCTTACTAGTGATATTCTATAGTGTCACCTAAATGT
ATGATCTAGGGAAGTTCCTATTCCGAAGTTCCTATTCTCTGAAAAGTATAGGAACTTCTTTGCGTATTGG
GCGCTCTTGGCCTTTTTGGCCACCGGTCGTACGGTTAAAACCACCCCAGTACATTAAAAACGTCCGCAAT
GTGTTATTAAGTTGTCTAAGCGTCAATTTGTTTACACCACAATATATCCTGCCACCAGCCAGCCAACAGC
TCCCCGACCGGCAGCTCGGCACAAAATCACCACTCGATACAGGCAGCCCATCAGTCCACTAGAGACGCTC
ACCGGGCTGGTTGCCCTCGCCGCTGGGCTGGCGGCCGTCTATGGCCCTGCAAACGCGCCAGAAACGCCGT
CGAAGCCGTGTGCGAGACACCGCAGCCGCCGGCGTTGTGGATACCTCGCGGAAAACTTGGCCCTCACTGA
CAGATGAGGGGCGGACGTTGACACTTGAGGGGCCGACTCACCCGGCGCGGCGTTGACAGATGAGGGGCAG
GCTCGATTTCGGCCGGCGACGTGGAGCTGGCCAGCCTCGCAAATCGGCGAAAACGCCTGATTTTACGCGA
GTTTCCCACAGATGATGTGGACAAGCCTGGGGATAAGTGCCCTGCGGTATTGACACTTGAGGGGCGCGAC
TACTGACAGATGAGGGGCGCGATCCTTGACACTTGAGGGGCAGAGTGCTGACAGATGAGGGGCGCACCTA
TTGACATTTGAGGGGCTGTCCACAGGCAGAAAATCCAGCATTTGCAAGGGTTTCCGCCCGTTTTTCGGCC
ACCGCTAACCTGTCTTTTAACCTGCTTTTAAACCAATATTTATAAACCTTGTTTTTAACCAGGGCTGCGC
CCTGTGCGCGTGACCGCGCACGCCGAAGGGGGGTGCCCCCCCTTCTCGAACCCTCCCGGCCCGCTCTCGC
GTTGGCAGCATCACCCATAATTGTGGTTTCAAAATCGGCTCCGTCGATACTATGTTATACGCCAACTTTG
AAAACAACTTTGAAAAAGCTGTTTTCTGGTATTTAAAGTTTTAGAATGCAAGGAACAGTGAATTGGAGTT
CGTCTTGTTATAATTAGGGAAGGTGCGAATAAGCGGGGAAATTCTTCTCGGCTGACTCAGTCATTTCATT
TCTTCATGTTTGAGCCGATTTTTTCTCCCGTAAATGCCTTGAATCAGCCTATTTAGACCGTTTCTTCGCC
ATTTAAGGCGTTATCCCCAGTTTTTA
[978 nt withheld, positions 18507-19484]
GATGAACCCTGTTCTATGGCTCCAGATGACAAACATGATCTCATATCAGGGACTTGTTCGCACCTTCCTT
AGCTTCTTGGGGTATCTTTAAATACTGTAGAAAAGAGGAAGGAAATAATAAATGGCTAAAATGAGAATAT
CACCGGAATTGAAAAAACTGATCGAAAAATACCGCTGCGTAAAAGATACGGAAGGAATGTCTCCTGCTAA
GGTATATAAGCTGGTGGGAGAAAATGAAAACCTATATTTAAAAATGACGGACAGCCGGTATAAAGGGACC
ACCTATGATGTGGAACGGGAAAAGGACATGATGCTATGGCTGGAAGGAAAGCTGCCTGTTCCAAAGGTCC
TGCACCTTGAACGGCATGATGGCTGGAGCAATCTGCTCATGAGTGAGGCCGATGGCGTCCTTTGCTCGGA
AGAGTATGAAGATGAACAAAGCCCTGAAAAGATTATCGAGCTGTATGCGGAGTGCATCAGGCTCTTTCAC
TCCATCGACATATCGGATTGTCCCTATACGAATAGCTTAGACAGCCGCTTAGCCGAATTGGATTACTTAC
TGAATAACGATCTGGCCGATGTGGATTGCGAAAACTGGGAAGAAGACACCCCATTTAAAGATCCGCGCGA
GCTGTATGATTTTTTAAAGACGGAAAAGCCCGAAGAGGAACTTGTCTTTTCCCACGGCGACCTGGGAGAC
AGCAACATCTTTGTGAAAGATGGCAAAGTAAGTGGCTTTATTGATCTTGGGAGAAGCGGCAGGGCGGACA
AGTGGTATGACATTGCCTTCTGCGTCCGGTCGATCAGGGAGGATATTGGGGAAGAACAGTATGTCGAGCT
ATTTTTTGACTTACTGGGGATCAAGCCTGATTGGGAGAAAATAAAATATTATATTTTACTGGATGAATTG
TTTTAGTACCTAGATGTGGCGCAACGATGCTGGCGACAAGCAGGAGCGCACCGACTTCTTCCGCATCAAG
TGTTTTGGCTCTCAGGCCGAGGCCCACGGCAAGTATTTGGGCAAGGGGTCGCTGGTATTCGTGCAGGGCA
AGATTCGGAATACCAAGTACGAGAAGGACGGCCAGACGGTCTACGGGACCGACTTCATTGCCGATAAGGT
GGATTATCTGGACACCAAGGCACCAGGCGGATCAAATCAGGAATAAGGGCACATTGCCCCGGCGTGAGTC
GGGGCAATCCCGCAAGGAGGGTGAATGAATCGGACGTTTGACCGGAAGGCATACAGGCAAGAACTGATCG
ACGCGGGGTTTTCCGCCGAGGATGCCGAAACCATCGCAAGCCGCACCGTCATGCGTGCGCCCCGCGAAAC
CTTCCAGTCCGTCGGCTCGATGGCCCAGCAAGCTACGGCCAAGATCGAGCGCGACAGCGTGCAACTGGCT
CCCCCTGCCCTGCCCGCGCCATCGGCCGCCGTGGAGCGTTCGCGTCGTCTCGAACAGGAGGCGGCAGGTT
TGGCGAAGTCGATGACCATCGACACGCGAGGAACTATGACGACCAAGAAGCGAAAAACCGCCGGCGAGGA
CCTGGCAAAACAGGTCAGCGAGGCCAAGCAAGCCGCGTTGCTGAAACACACGAAGCAGCAGATCAAGGAA
ATGCAGCTTTCCTTGTTCGATATTGCGCCGTGGCCGGACACGATGCGAGCGATGCCAAACGACACGGCCC
GCTCTGCCCTGTTCACCACGCGCAACAAGAAAATCCCGCGCGAGGCGCTGCAAAACAAGGTCATTTTCCA
CGTCAACAAGGACGTGAAGATCACCTACACCGGCGTCGAGCTGCGGGCCGACGATGACGAACTGGTGTGG
CAGCAGGTGTTGGAGTACGCGAAGCGCACCCCTATCGGCGAGCCGATCACCTTCACGTTCTACGAGCTTT
GCCAGGACCTGGGCTGGTCGATCAATGGCCGGTATTACACGAAGGCCGAGGAATGCCTGTCGCGCCTACA
GGCGACGGCGATGGGCTTCACGTCCGACCGCGTTGGGCACCTGGAATCGGTGTCGCTGCTGCACCGCTTC
CGCGTCCTGGACCGTGGCAAGAAAACGTCCCGTTGCCAGGTCCTGATCGACGAGGAAATCGTCGTGCTGT
TTGCTGGCGACCACTACACGAAATTCATATGGGAGAAGTACCGCAAGCTGTCGCCGACGGCCCGACGGAT
GTTCGACTATTTCAGCTCGCACCGGGAGCCGTACCCGCTCAAGCTGGAAACCTTCCGCCTCATGTGCGGA
TCGGATTCCACCCGCGTGAAGAAGTGGCGCGAGCAGGTCGGCGAAGCCTGCGAAGAGTTGCGAGGCAGCG
GCCTGGTGGAACACGCCTGGGTCAATGATGACCTGGTGCATTGCAAACGCTAGGGCCTTGTGGGGTCAGT
TCCGGCTGGGGGTTCAGCAGCCAGCGCTTTACTGAGATCCTCTTCCGCTTCCTCGCTCACTGACTCGCTG
CGCTCGGTCGTTCGGCTGCGGCGAGCGGTATCAGCTCACTCAAAGGCGGTAATACGGTTATCCACAGAAT
CAGGGGATAACGCAGGAAAGAACATGTGAGCAAAAGGCCAGCAAAAGGCCAGGAACCGTAAAAAGGCCGC
GTTGCTGGCGTTTTTCCATAGGCTCCGCCCCCCTGACGAGCATCACAAAAATCGACGCTCAAGTCAGAGG
TGGCGAAACCCGACAGGACTATAAAGATACCAGGCGTTTCCCCCTGGAAGCTCCCTCGTGCGCTCTCCTG
TTCCGACCCTGCCGCTTACCGGATACCTGTCCGCCTTTCTCCCTTCGGGAAGCGTGGCGCTTTCTCATAG
CTCACGCTGTAGGTATCTCAGTTCGGTGTAGGTCGTTCGCTCCAAGCTGGGCTGTGTGCACGAACCCCCC
GTTCAGCCCGACCGCTGCGCCTTATCCGGTAACTATCGTCTTGAGTCCAACCCGGTAAGACACGACTTAT
CGCCACTGGCAGCAGCCACTGGTAACAGGATTAGCAGAGCGAGGTATGTAGGCGGTGCTACAGAGTTCTT
GAAGTGGTGGCCTAACTACGGCTACACTAGAAGAACAGTATTTGGTATCTGCGCTCTGCTGAAGCCAGTT
ACCTTCGGAAAAAGAGTTGGTAGCTCTTGATCCGGCAAACAAACCACCGCTGGTAGCGGTGGTTTTTTTG
TTTGCAAGCAGCAGATTACGCGCAGAAAAAAAGGATCTCAA
Features (pLannotate 1.2.2; 20 found; start..end, strand, type, name):
    214..238     -  misc_feature   RB T-DNA repeat: right border repeat from nopaline C58 T-DNA
    290..313     -  CDS            lacZα (fragment): LacZα fragment of β-galactosidase; lacZ fragment
   5986..10089   +  CDS            cas9: CAS9_STRP1 - Also known as csn1 From Streptococcus pyogenes serotype M1.
  10163..10243   +  CDS            RBCS.3A (fragment): RBS3_PEA - Experimental evidence at protein level: Swiss-Prot protein existence level 1. RuBisCO catalyzes two reactions: the carboxylation of D- ribulose 1,5-bisphosphate, the primary event in carbon dioxide fixation, as well as the oxidative fragmentation of the pentose substrate. Both reactions occur simultaneously and in competition at the same active site. Although the small subunit is not catalytic it is essential for maximal activity (Probable). Binds to abscisic acid (ABA); only half of the possible binding sites are occupied in the crystal; and there are indications this is a low affi
  11019..11089   +  ncRNA          tRNA: Accession: RF00005 - tRNA
  11111..11186   +  misc_RNA       gRNA scaffold: guide RNA scaffold for the Streptococcus pyogenes CRISPR/Cas9 system
  12968..13408   +  CDS            H2B1_ARATH: Experimental evidence at protein level: Swiss-Prot protein existence level 1. Core component of nucleosome. Nucleosomes wrap and compact DNA into chromatin, limiting DNA accessibility to the cellular machineries which require DNA as a template. Histones thereby play a central role in transcription regulation, DNA repair, DNA replication and chromosomal stability. DNA accessibility is regulated via a complex set of post-translational modifications of histones, also called histone code, and nucleosome remodeling. From Arabidopsis thaliana (Mouse-ear cress).
  13409..14125   +  CDS            Clover: Clover is a basic (constitutively fluorescent) green/yellow fluorescent protein published in 2012, derived from Aequorea victoria. It is reported to be a rapidly-maturing weak dimer with high acid sensitivity.
  15500..16522   +  CDS            HygR: aminoglycoside phosphotransferase from E. coli; aph(4)-Ia; confers resistance to hygromycin
  16530..17237   +  terminator     OCS terminator: octopine synthase terminator
  17270..17288   -  promoter       SP6 promoter: promoter for bacteriophage SP6 RNA polymerase
  17301..17348   +  protein_bind   FRT (mutant): FRT site with a mutation in the core sequence (Azam et al., 1997) FLP recombinase from the Saccharomyces cerevisiae 2μ plasmid
  17460..17484   -  misc_feature   LB T-DNA repeat: left border repeat from nopaline C58 T-DNA
  17564..18195   +  rep_origin     oriV: incP origin of replication
  18507..19484   -  CDS            insH10 (sequence withheld): INH10_ECOLI - Protein inferred from homology: Swiss-Prot protein existence level 3. Involved in the transposition of the insertion sequence IS5. From Escherichia coli (strain K12).
  19483..19554   +  CDS            yghO (fragment) (sequence partly withheld): YGHO_ECOLI - Experimental evidence at transcript level: Swiss-Prot protein existence level 2. From Escherichia coli (strain K12).
  19606..20400   +  CDS            KanR: aminoglycoside phosphotransferase; aphA-3; confers resistance to kanamycin
  20699..21847   +  CDS            trfA: trans-acting replication protein that binds to and activates oriV
  21871..21898   +  CDS            TetR (fragment): tetracycline resistance regulatory protein; tetR
  22087..22675   -  rep_origin     ori: high-copy-number ColE1/pMB1/pBR322/pUC origin of replication
