[The description below was written by a language model from this plasmid's Addgene catalogue record and pLannotate feature annotations shown in this document.]
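Description:
pEF1Cas-LT1 is a large (about 22.7 kb) plant binary vector built on the pSUN backbone, designed to deliver a CRISPR-based lineage tracing system into plants by Agrobacterium-mediated T-DNA transfer. Outside the T-DNA, the backbone carries a high-copy ColE1/pUC-type origin for propagation in E. coli. It also carries the broad-host-range incP oriV with its activator gene trfA, which allows replication in Agrobacterium. Bacterial selection is by kanamycin (aphA-3). The annotation also detects an IS5 transposase gene (insH10) with an adjoining E. coli yghO fragment in the backbone between oriV and KanR, which suggests an insertion sequence in the sequenced clone. The record does not comment on this.

Between the nopaline-type right and left border repeats lie the functional cassettes. Streptococcus pyogenes Cas9 is driven, according to the catalogue entry, by the Marchantia polymorpha EF1 promoter and is followed by a pea rbcS-3A terminator region, which the annotation picks up as an RBCS.3A fragment. Downstream, a U6 promoter expresses a guide RNA directed at an AAVS1 target sequence, and a tRNA element is annotated just upstream of the gRNA scaffold. The LT1 reporter, also under the MpEF1 promoter, includes an Arabidopsis histone H2B fused to the green/yellow fluorescent protein Clover, which would give a nuclear-localised signal. The record does not spell out how Cas9 editing switches the reporter, nor which promoter drives the hygromycin cassette. That cassette consists of HygR followed by the OCS terminator and provides selection of transformed plants. A mutant FRT site lies near the left border. The construct is used to mark cells and follow their descendants in living plants, with constitutive Cas9 expression from the EF1 promoter.
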