Addgene plasmid #210556: pEF1Cas-LT1
Purpose: Binary vector expressing the Lineage Tracing system. Cas9 expression driven by M. polymorpha EF1 promoter. LT1 reporter under control of MpEF1p
Depositing lab: Ortrun Mittelsten Scheid. Depositing organization: Gregor Mendel Institute of Molecular Plant Biology. Publication: A versatile CRISPR-based system for lineage tracing in living plants. Dona M, Bradamante G, Bogojevic Z, Gutzat R, Streubel S, Mosiolek M, Dolan L, Mittelsten Scheid O. Plant J. 2023 Jul 5. doi: 10.1111/tpj.16378. PubMed 37403571.
Backbone
  Vector backbone: pSUN
  Vector type: Plant Expression
  Selectable markers: Hygromycin
Growth in bacteria
  Bacterial resistance: Kanamycin, 50 μg/mL
  Growth temperature: 37°C
  Growth strain: DH5alpha
  Copy number: High Copy
Gene/Insert
  Gene/Insert name: pMpEF1::Cas9::PEA3AT::U6p::AAVS1gRNA::EF1p::LT1::Hygromycin
  Species: Other
  Cloning method: Unknown
Terms and licenses: Academic/Nonprofit Terms; Industry Terms: Not Available to Industry
How to cite: pEF1Cas-LT1 was a gift from Ortrun Mittelsten Scheid (Addgene plasmid # 210556 ; http://n2t.net/addgene:210556 ; RRID:Addgene_210556)
